>Addgene plasmid #183280 | CROP_C9_Puro_CYP19A1 | addgene full sequence | sequence record 362615 | Addgene NGS Result
AATTGTGAGCGGATAACAATTTCACACAGGAAACAGCTATGACCATGATTACGCCAAGCGCGCAATTAAC
CCTCACTAAAGGGAACAAAAGCTGGAGCTGCAAGCTTAATGTAGTCTTATGCAATACTCTTGTAGTCTTG
CAACATGGTAACGATGAGTTAGCAACATGCCTTACAAGGAGAGAAAAAGCACCGTGCATGCCGATTGGTG
GAAGTAAGGTGGTACGATCGTGCCTTATTAGGAAGGCAACAGACGGGTCTGACATGGATTGGACGAACCA
CTGAATTGCCGCATTGCAGAGATATTGTATTTAAGTGCCTAGCTCGATACATAAACGGGTCTCTCTGGTT
AGACCAGATCTGAGCCTGGGAGCTCTCTGGCTAACTAGGGAACCCACTGCTTAAGCCTCAATAAAGCTTG
CCTTGAGTGCTTCAAGTAGTGTGTGCCCGTCTGTTGTGTGACTCTGGTAACTAGAGATCCCTCAGACCCT
TTTAGTCAGTGTGGAAAATCTCTAGCAGTGGCGCCCGAACAGGGACTTGAAAGCGAAAGGGAAACCAGAG
GAGCTCTCTCGACGCAGGACTCGGCTTGCTGAAGCGCGCACGGCAAGAGGCGAGGGGCGGCGACTGGTGA
GTACGCCAAAAATTTTGACTAGCGGAGGCTAGAAGGAGAGAGATGGGTGCGAGAGCGTCAGTATTAAGCG
GGGGAGAATTAGATCGCGATGGGAAAAAATTCGGTTAAGGCCAGGGGGAAAGAAAAAATATAAATTAAAA
CATATAGTATGGGCAAGCAGGGAGCTAGAACGATTCGCAGTTAATCCTGGCCTGTTAGAAACATCAGAAG
GCTGTAGACAAATACTGGGACAGCTACAACCATCCCTTCAGACAGGATCAGAAGAACTTAGATCATTATA
TAATACAGTAGCAACCCTCTATTGTGTGCATCAAAGGATAGAGATAAAAGACACCAAGGAAGCTTTAGAC
AAGATAGAGGAAGAGCAAAACAAAAGTAAGACCACCGCACAGCAAGCGGCCGCTGATCTTCAGACCTGGA
GGAGGAGATATGAGGGACAATTGGAGAAGTGAATTATATAAATATAAAGTAGTAAAAATTGAACCATTAG
GAGTAGCACCCACCAAGGCAAAGAGAAGAGTGGTGCAGAGAGAAAAAAGAGCAGTGGGAATAGGAGCTTT
GTTCCTTGGGTTCTTGGGAGCAGCAGGAAGCACTATGGGCGCAGCGTCAATGACGCTGACGGTACAGGCC
AGACAATTATTGTCTGGTATAGTGCAGCAGCAGAACAATTTGCTGAGGGCTATTGAGGCGCAACAGCATC
TGTTGCAACTCACAGTCTGGGGCATCAAGCAGCTCCAGGCAAGAATCCTGGCTGTGGAAAGATACCTAAA
GGATCAACAGCTCCTGGGGATTTGGGGTTGCTCTGGAAAACTCATTTGCACCACTGCTGTGCCTTGGAAT
GCTAGTTGGAGTAATAAATCTCTGGAACAGATTTGGAATCACACGACCTGGATGGAGTGGGACAGAGAAA
TTAACAATTACACAAGCTTAATACACTCCTTAATTGAAGAATCGCAAAACCAGCAAGAAAAGAATGAACA
AGAATTATTGGAATTAGATAAATGGGCAAGTTTGTGGAATTGGTTTAACATAACAAATTGGCTGTGGTAT
ATAAAATTATTCATAATGATAGTAGGAGGCTTGGTAGGTTTAAGAATAGTTTTTGCTGTACTTTCTATAG
TGAATAGAGTTAGGCAGGGATATTCACCATTATCGTTTCAGAATCTTGAGACAAATGGCAGTATTCATCC
ACAATTTTAAAAGAAAAGGGGGGATTGGGGGGTACAGTGCAGGGGAAAGAATAGTAGACATAATAGCAAC
AGACATACAAACTAAAGAATTACAAAAACAAATTACAAAAATTCAAAATTTTCGGGTTTATTACAGGGAC
AGCAGAGATCCACTTTGGCGCCGGCTCGAGGGGGCCCGGGTGCAAAGATGGATAAAGTTTTAAACAGAGA
GGAATCTTTGCAGCTAATGGACCTTCTAGGTCTTGAAAGGAGTGGGAATTGGCTCCGTAGGTCTTGAAAG
GAGTGGGAATTGGCTCCGGTGCCCGTCAGTGGGCAGAGCGCACATCGCCCACAGTCCCCGAGAAGTTGGG
GGGAGGGGTCGGCAATTGATCCGGTGCCTAGAGAAGGTGGCGCGGGGTAAACTGGGAAAGTGATGTCGTG
TACTGGCTCCGCCTTTTTCCCGAGGGTGGGGGAGAACCGTATATAAGTGCAGTAGTCGCCGTGAACGTTC
TTTTTCGCAACGGGTTTGCCGCCAGAACACAGGACCGGTTCTAGAGCGCTGCCACCATGGACAAGAAGTA
CAGCATCGGCCTGGACATCGGCACCAACTCTGTGGGCTGGGCCGTGATCACCGACGAGTACAAGGTGCCC
AGCAAGAAATTCAAGGTGCTGGGCAACACCGACCGGCACAGCATCAAGAAGAACCTGATCGGAGCCCTGC
TGTTCGACAGCGGCGAAACAGCCGAGGCCACCCGGCTGAAGAGAACCGCCAGAAGAAGATACACCAGACG
GAAGAACCGGATCTGCTATCTGCAAGAGATCTTCAGCAACGAGATGGCCAAGGTGGACGACAGCTTCTTC
CACAGACTGGAAGAGTCCTTCCTGGTGGAAGAGGATAAGAAGCACGAGCGGCACCCCATCTTCGGCAACA
TCGTGGACGAGGTGGCCTACCACGAGAAGTACCCCACCATCTACCACCTGAGAAAGAAACTGGTGGACAG
CACCGACAAGGCCGACCTGCGGCTGATCTATCTGGCCCTGGCCCACATGATCAAGTTCCGGGGCCACTTC
CTGATCGAGGGCGACCTGAACCCCGACAACAGCGACGTGGACAAGCTGTTCATCCAGCTGGTGCAGACCT
ACAACCAGCTGTTCGAGGAAAACCCCATCAACGCCAGCGGCGTGGACGCCAAGGCCATCCTGTCTGCCAG
ACTGAGCAAGAGCAGACGGCTGGAAAATCTGATCGCCCAGCTGCCCGGCGAGAAGAAGAATGGCCTGTTC
GGAAACCTGATTGCCCTGAGCCTGGGCCTGACCCCCAACTTCAAGAGCAACTTCGACCTGGCCGAGGATG
CCAAACTGCAGCTGAGCAAGGACACCTACGACGACGACCTGGACAACCTGCTGGCCCAGATCGGCGACCA
GTACGCCGACCTGTTTCTGGCCGCCAAGAACCTGTCCGACGCCATCCTGCTGAGCGACATCCTGAGAGTG
AACACCGAGATCACCAAGGCCCCCCTGAGCGCCTCTATGATCAAGAGATACGACGAGCACCACCAGGACC
TGACCCTGCTGAAAGCTCTCGTGCGGCAGCAGCTGCCTGAGAAGTACAAAGAGATTTTCTTCGACCAGAG
CAAGAACGGCTACGCCGGCTACATTGACGGCGGAGCCAGCCAGGAAGAGTTCTACAAGTTCATCAAGCCC
ATCCTGGAAAAGATGGACGGCACCGAGGAACTGCTCGTGAAGCTGAACAGAGAGGACCTGCTGCGGAAGC
AGCGGACCTTCGACAACGGCAGCATCCCCCACCAGATCCACCTGGGAGAGCTGCACGCCATTCTGCGGCG
GCAGGAAGATTTTTACCCATTCCTGAAGGACAACCGGGAAAAGATCGAGAAGATCCTGACCTTCCGCATC
CCCTACTACGTGGGCCCTCTGGCCAGGGGAAACAGCAGATTCGCCTGGATGACCAGAAAGAGCGAGGAAA
CCATCACCCCCTGGAACTTCGAGGAAGTGGTGGACAAGGGCGCTTCCGCCCAGAGCTTCATCGAGCGGAT
GACCAACTTCGATAAGAACCTGCCCAACGAGAAGGTGCTGCCCAAGCACAGCCTGCTGTACGAGTACTTC
ACCGTGTATAACGAGCTGACCAAAGTGAAATACGTGACCGAGGGAATGAGAAAGCCCGCCTTCCTGAGCG
GCGAGCAGAAAAAGGCCATCGTGGACCTGCTGTTCAAGACCAACCGGAAAGTGACCGTGAAGCAGCTGAA
AGAGGACTACTTCAAGAAAATCGAGTGCTTCGACTCCGTGGAAATCTCCGGCGTGGAAGATCGGTTCAAC
GCCTCCCTGGGCACATACCACGATCTGCTGAAAATTATCAAGGACAAGGACTTCCTGGACAATGAGGAAA
ACGAGGACATTCTGGAAGATATCGTGCTGACCCTGACACTGTTTGAGGACAGAGAGATGATCGAGGAACG
GCTGAAAACCTATGCCCACCTGTTCGACGACAAAGTGATGAAGCAGCTGAAGCGGCGGAGATACACCGGC
TGGGGCAGGCTGAGCCGGAAGCTGATCAACGGCATCCGGGACAAGCAGTCCGGCAAGACAATCCTGGATT
TCCTGAAGTCCGACGGCTTCGCCAACAGAAACTTCATGCAGCTGATCCACGACGACAGCCTGACCTTTAA
AGAGGACATCCAGAAAGCCCAGGTGTCCGGCCAGGGCGATAGCCTGCACGAGCACATTGCCAATCTGGCC
GGCAGCCCCGCCATTAAGAAGGGCATCCTGCAGACAGTGAAGGTGGTGGACGAGCTCGTGAAAGTGATGG
GCCGGCACAAGCCCGAGAACATCGTGATCGAAATGGCCAGAGAGAACCAGACCACCCAGAAGGGACAGAA
GAACAGCCGCGAGAGAATGAAGCGGATCGAAGAGGGCATCAAAGAGCTGGGCAGCCAGATCCTGAAAGAA
CACCCCGTGGAAAACACCCAGCTGCAGAACGAGAAGCTGTACCTGTACTACCTGCAGAATGGGCGGGATA
TGTACGTGGACCAGGAACTGGACATCAACCGGCTGTCCGACTACGATGTGGACCATATCGTGCCTCAGAG
CTTTCTGAAGGACGACTCCATCGACAACAAGGTGCTGACCAGAAGCGACAAGAACCGGGGCAAGAGCGAC
AACGTGCCCTCCGAAGAGGTCGTGAAGAAGATGAAGAACTACTGGCGGCAGCTGCTGAACGCCAAGCTGA
TTACCCAGAGAAAGTTCGACAATCTGACCAAGGCCGAGAGAGGCGGCCTGAGCGAACTGGATAAGGCCGG
CTTCATCAAGAGACAGCTGGTGGAAACCCGGCAGATCACAAAGCACGTGGCACAGATCCTGGACTCCCGG
ATGAACACTAAGTACGACGAGAATGACAAGCTGATCCGGGAAGTGAAAGTGATCACCCTGAAGTCCAAGC
TGGTGTCCGATTTCCGGAAGGATTTCCAGTTTTACAAAGTGCGCGAGATCAACAACTACCACCACGCCCA
CGACGCCTACCTGAACGCCGTCGTGGGAACCGCCCTGATCAAAAAGTACCCTAAGCTGGAAAGCGAGTTC
GTGTACGGCGACTACAAGGTGTACGACGTGCGGAAGATGATCGCCAAGAGCGAGCAGGAAATCGGCAAGG
CTACCGCCAAGTACTTCTTCTACAGCAACATCATGAACTTTTTCAAGACCGAGATTACCCTGGCCAACGG
CGAGATCCGGAAGCGGCCTCTGATCGAGACAAACGGCGAAACCGGGGAGATCGTGTGGGATAAGGGCCGG
GATTTTGCCACCGTGCGGAAAGTGCTGAGCATGCCCCAAGTGAATATCGTGAAAAAGACCGAGGTGCAGA
CAGGCGGCTTCAGCAAAGAGTCTATCCTGCCCAAGAGGAACAGCGATAAGCTGATCGCCAGAAAGAAGGA
CTGGGACCCTAAGAAGTACGGCGGCTTCGACAGCCCCACCGTGGCCTATTCTGTGCTGGTGGTGGCCAAA
GTGGAAAAGGGCAAGTCCAAGAAACTGAAGAGTGTGAAAGAGCTGCTGGGGATCACCATCATGGAAAGAA
GCAGCTTCGAGAAGAATCCCATCGACTTTCTGGAAGCCAAGGGCTACAAAGAAGTGAAAAAGGACCTGAT
CATCAAGCTGCCTAAGTACTCCCTGTTCGAGCTGGAAAACGGCCGGAAGAGAATGCTGGCCTCTGCCGGC
GAACTGCAGAAGGGAAACGAACTGGCCCTGCCCTCCAAATATGTGAACTTCCTGTACCTGGCCAGCCACT
ATGAGAAGCTGAAGGGCTCCCCCGAGGATAATGAGCAGAAACAGCTGTTTGTGGAACAGCACAAGCACTA
CCTGGACGAGATCATCGAGCAGATCAGCGAGTTCTCCAAGAGAGTGATCCTGGCCGACGCTAATCTGGAC
AAAGTGCTGTCCGCCTACAACAAGCACCGGGATAAGCCCATCAGAGAGCAGGCCGAGAATATCATCCACC
TGTTTACCCTGACCAATCTGGGAGCCCCTGCCGCCTTCAAGTACTTTGACACCACCATCGACCGGAAGAG
GTACACCAGCACCAAAGAGGTGCTGGACGCCACCCTGATCCACCAGAGCATCACCGGCCTGTACGAGACA
CGGATCGACCTGTCTCAGCTGGGAGGCGACAAGCGACCTGCCGCCACAAAGAAGGCTGGACAGGCTAAGA
AGAAGAAAGATTACAAAGACGATGACGATAAGGGATCCGGCGCAACAAACTTCTCTCTGCTGAAACAAGC
CGGAGATGTCGAAGAGAATCCTGGACCGATGACCGAGTACAAGCCCACGGTGCGCCTCGCCACCCGCGAC
GACGTCCCCAGGGCCGTACGCACCCTCGCCGCCGCGTTCGCCGACTACCCCGCCACGCGCCACACCGTCG
ATCCGGACCGCCACATCGAGCGGGTCACCGAGCTGCAAGAACTCTTCCTCACGCGCGTCGGGCTCGACAT
CGGCAAGGTGTGGGTCGCGGACGACGGCGCCGCCGTGGCGGTCTGGACCACGCCGGAGAGCGTCGAAGCG
GGGGCGGTGTTCGCCGAGATCGGCCCGCGCATGGCCGAGTTGAGCGGTTCCCGGCTGGCCGCGCAGCAAC
AGATGGAAGGCCTCCTGGCGCCGCACCGGCCCAAGGAGCCCGCGTGGTTCCTGGCCACCGTCGGAGTCTC
GCCCGACCACCAGGGCAAGGGTCTGGGCAGCGCCGTCGTGCTCCCCGGAGTGGAGGCGGCCGAGCGCGCC
GGGGTGCCCGCCTTCCTGGAGACCTCCGCGCCCCGCAACCTCCCCTTCTACGAGCGGCTCGGCTTCACCG
TCACCGCCGACGTCGAGGTGCCCGAAGGACCGCGCACCTGGTGCATGACCCGCAAGCCCGGTGCCTGAAC
GCGTTAAGTCGACAATCAACCTCTGGATTACAAAATTTGTGAAAGATTGACTGGTATTCTTAACTATGTT
GCTCCTTTTACGCTATGTGGATACGCTGCTTTAATGCCTTTGTATCATGCTATTGCTTCCCGTATGGCTT
TCATTTTCTCCTCCTTGTATAAATCCTGGTTGCTGTCTCTTTATGAGGAGTTGTGGCCCGTTGTCAGGCA
ACGTGGCGTGGTGTGCACTGTGTTTGCTGACGCAACCCCCACTGGTTGGGGCATTGCCACCACCTGTCAG
CTCCTTTCCGGGACTTTCGCTTTCCCCCTCCCTATTGCCACGGCGGAACTCATCGCCGCCTGCCTTGCCC
GCTGCTGGACAGGGGCTCGGCTGTTGGGCACTGACAATTCCGTGGTGTTGTCGGGGAAATCATCGTCCTT
TCCTTGGCTGCTCGCCTGTGTTGCCACCTGGATTCTGCGCGGGACGTCCTTCTGCTACGTCCCTTCGGCC
CTCAATCCAGCGGACCTTCCTTCCCGCGGCCTGCTGCCGGCTCTGCGGCCTCTTCCGCGTCTTCGCCTTC
GCCCTCAGACGAGTCGGATCTCCCTTTGGGCCGCCTCCCCGCGTCGACTTTAAGACCAATGACTTACAAG
GCAGCTGTAGATCTTAGCCACTTTTTAAAAGAAAAGGGGGGACTGGAAGGGCTAATTCACTCCCAACGAA
GACAAGATTTCACCATTATCGTTTCAGACCCACCTCCCAACCCCGAGGGGACCCAGAGAGGGCCTATTTC
CCATGATTCCTTCATATTTGCATATACGATACAAGGCTGTTAGAGAGATAATTAGAATTAATTTGACTGT
AAACACAAAGATATTAGTACAAAATACGTGACGTAGAAAGTAATAATTTCTTGGGTAGTTTGCAGTTTTA
AAATTATGTTTTAAAATGGACTATCATATGCTTACCGTAACTTGAAAGTATTTCGATTTCTTGGCTTTAT
ATATCTTGTGGAAAGGACGAAACACCGAATCTGCCGTGGGAGATGAGGTTTTAGAGCTAGAAATAGCAAG
TTAAAATAAGGCTAGTCCGTTATCAACTTGAAAAAGTGGCACCGAGTCGGTGCTTTTTTAAGCTTGGCGT
AACTAGATCTTGAGACACTGCTTTTTGCTTGTACTGGGTCTCTCTGGTTAGACCAGATCTGAGCCTGGGA
GCTCTCTGGCTAACTAGGGAACCCACTGCTTAAGCCTCAATAAAGCTTGCCTTGAGTGCTTCAAGTAGTG
TGTGCCCGTCTGTTGTGTGACTCTGGTAACTAGAGATCCCTCAGACCCTTTTAGTCAGTGTGGAAAATCT
CTAGCAGTACGTATAGTAGTTCATGTCATCTTATTATTCAGTATTTATAACTTGCAAAGAAATGAATATC
AGAGAGTGAGAGGAACTTGTTTATTGCAGCTTATAATGGTTACAAATAAAGCAATAGCATCACAAATTTC
ACAAATAAAGCATTTTTTTCACTGCATTCTAGTTGTGGTTTGTCCAAACTCATCAATGTATCTTATCATG
TCTGGCTCTAGCTATCCCGCCCCTAACTCCGCCCATCCCGCCCCTAACTCCGCCCAGTTCCGCCCATTCT
CCGCCCCATGGCTGACTAATTTTTTTTATTTATGCAGAGGCCGAGGCCGCCTCGGCCTCTGAGCTATTCC
AGAAGTAGTGAGGAGGCTTTTTTGGAGGCCTAGGGACGTACCCAATTCGCCCTATAGTGAGTCGTATTAC
GCGCGCTCACTGGCCGTCGTTTTACAACGTCGTGACTGGGAAAACCCTGGCGTTACCCAACTTAATCGCC
TTGCAGCACATCCCCCTTTCGCCAGCTGGCGTAATAGCGAAGAGGCCCGCACCGATCGCCCTTCCCAACA
GTTGCGCAGCCTGAATGGCGAATGGG
[124 nt withheld, positions 9127-9250]
C
[91 nt withheld, positions 9252-9342]
A
[49 nt withheld, positions 9344-9392]
CCTTTGACGTTGGAGTCCACGTTCTTT
[37 nt withheld, positions 9420-9456]
ACCCTATCTCGGTCTATTCTTTTGATTTATAAGGGATTTTGCCGATTTCGGCCTATTGGTTAAAAAATGA
GCTGATTTAACAAAAATTTAACGCGAATTTTAACAAAATATTAACGCTTACAATTTAGGTGGCACTTTTC
GGGGAAATGTGCGCGGAACCCCTATTTGTTTATTTTTCTAAATACATTCAAATATGTATCCGCTCATGAG
ACAATAACCCTGATAAATGCTTCAATAATATTGAAAAAGGAAGAGTATGAGTATTCAACATTTCCGTGTC
GCCCTTATTCCCTTTTTTGCGGCATTTTGCCTTCCTGTTTTTGCTCACCCAGAAACGCTGGTGAAAGTAA
AAGATGCTGAAGATCAGTTGGGTGCACGAGTGGGTTACATCGAACTGGATCTCAACAGCGGTAAGATCCT
TGAGAGTTTTCGCCCCGAAGAACGTTTTCCAATGATGAGCACTTTTAAAGTTCTGCTATGTGGCGCGGTA
TTATCCCGTATTGACGCCGGGCAAGAGCAACTCGGTCGCCGCATACACTATTCTCAGAATGACTTGGTTG
AGTACTCACCAGTCACAGAAAAGCATCTTACGGATGGCATGACAGTAAGAGAATTATGCAGTGCTGCCAT
AACCATGAGTGATAACACTGCGGCCAACTTACTTCTGACAACGATCGGAGGACCGAAGGAGCTAACCGCT
TTTTTGCACAACATGGGGGATCATGTAACTCGCCTTGATCGTTGGGAACCGGAGCTGAATGAAGCCATAC
CAAACGACGAGCGTGACACCACGATGCCTGTAGCAATGGCAACAACGTTGCGCAAACTATTAACTGGCGA
ACTACTTACTCTAGCTTCCCGGCAACAATTAATAGACTGGATGGAGGCGGATAAAGTTGCAGGACCACTT
CTGCGCTCGGCCCTTCCGGCTGGCTGGTTTATTGCTGATAAATCTGGAGCCGGTGAGCGTGGGTCTCGCG
GTATCATTGCAGCACTGGGGCCAGATGGTAAGCCCTCCCGTATCGTAGTTATCTACACGACGGGGAGTCA
GGCAACTATGGATGAACGAAATAGACAGATCGCTGAGATAGGTGCCTCACTGATTAAGCATTGGTAACTG
TCAGACCAAGTTTACTCATATATACTTTAGATTGATTTAAAACTTCATTTTTAATTTAAAAGGATCTAGG
TGAAGATCCTTTTTGATAATCTCATGACCAAAATCCCTTAACGTGAGTTTTCGTTCCACTGAGCGTCAGA
CCCCGTAGAAAAGATCAAAGGATCTTCTTGAGATCCTTTTTTTCTGCGCGTAATCTGCTGCTTGCAAACA
AAAAAACCACCGCTACCAGCGGTGGTTTGTTTGCCGGATCAAGAGCTACCAACTCTTTTTCCGAAGGTAA
CTGGCTTCAGCAGAGCGCAGATACCAAATACTGTTCTTCTAGTGTAGCCGTAGTTAGGCCACCACTTCAA
GAACTCTGTAGCACCGCCTACATACCTCGCTCTGCTAATCCTGTTACCAGTGGCTGCTGCCAGTGGCGAT
AAGTCGTGTCTTACCGGGTTGGACTCAAGACGATAGTTACCGGATAAGGCGCAGCGGTCGGGCTGAACGG
GGGGTTCGTGCACACAGCCCAGCTTGGAGCGAACGACCTACACCGAACTGAGATACCTACAGCGTGAGCT
ATGAGAAAGCGCCACGCTTCCCGAAGGGAGAAAGGCGGACAGGTATCCGGTAAGCGGCAGGGTCGGAACA
GGAGAGCGCACGAGGGAGCTTCCAGGGGGAAACGCCTGGTATCTTTATAGTCCTGTCGGGTTTCGCCACC
TCTGACTTGAGCGTCGATTTTTGTGATGCTCGTCAGGGGGGCGGAGCCTATGGAAAAACGCCAGCAACGC
GGCCTTTTTACGGTTCCTGGCCTTTTGCTGGCCTTTTGCTCACATGTTCTTTCCTGCGTTATCCCCTGAT
TCTGTGGATAACCGTATTACCGCCTTTGAGTGAGCTGATACCGCTCGCCGCAGCCGAACGACCGAGCGCA
GCGAGTCAGTGAGCGAGGAAGCGGAAGAGCGCCCAATACGCAAACCGCCTCTCCCCGCGCGTTGGCCGAT
TCATTAATGCAGCTGGCACGACAGGTTTCCCGACTGGAAAGCGGGCAGTGAGCGCAACGCAATTAATGTG
AGTTAGCTCACTCATTAGGCACCCCAGGCTTTACACTTTATGCTTCCGGCTCGTATGTTGTGTGG
Features (pLannotate 1.2.2; 30 found; start..end, strand, type, name):
     64..82      +  promoter       T3 promoter: promoter for bacteriophage T3 RNA polymerase
    110..336     +  promoter       RSV promoter: Rous sarcoma virus enhancer/promoter
    337..517     +  LTR            5' LTR (truncated): truncated 5' long terminal repeat (LTR) from HIV-1
    564..689     +  misc_feature   HIV-1 Ψ: packaging signal of human immunodeficiency virus type 1
    673..1036    +  CDS            HIV-1 gag (fragment): gag protein from human immunodeficiency virus 1; gag
   1182..1415    +  misc_feature   RRE: The Rev response element (RRE) of HIV-1 allows for Rev-dependent mRNA export from the nucleus to the cytoplasm.
   1825..1942    +  misc_feature   cPPT/CTS: central polypurine tract and central termination sequence of HIV-1
   2008..2074    +  CDS            small t antigen (fragment): SV40 (simian virus 40) small t antigen
   2088..2105    +  CDS            small t antigen (fragment): SV40 (simian virus 40) small t antigen
   2131..2342    +  promoter       EF-1α core promoter: core promoter for human elongation factor EF-1α
   2367..6470    +  CDS            Cas9: Cas9 (Csn1) endonuclease from the Streptococcus pyogenes Type II CRISPR/Cas system generates RNA-guided double strand breaks in DNA
   6609..7208    +  CDS            PuroR (fragment): puromycin N-acetyltransferase; pac from Streptomyces; confers resistance to puromycin
   7224..7812    +  misc_feature   WPRE: woodchuck hepatitis virus posttranscriptional regulatory element
   7808..7918    +  CDS            nef (fragment): NEF_HV1LA - Experimental evidence at protein level: Swiss-Prot protein existence level 1. Extracellular Nef protein targets CD4(+) T-lymphocytes for apoptosis by interacting with CXCR4 surface receptors. From Human immunodeficiency virus type 1 group M subtype B (isolate Lai) (HIV-1).
   7938..7964    +  CDS            Rev (fragment): human immunodeficiency virus 1 (HIV-1) Rev protein; rev; enhances nuclear export of unspliced and incompletely spliced viral mRNAs
   7968..8208    +  promoter       U6 promoter: RNA polymerase III promoter for human U6 snRNA
   8238..8313    +  misc_RNA       gRNA scaffold: guide RNA scaffold for the Streptococcus pyogenes CRISPR/Cas9 system
   8366..8546    +  LTR            5' LTR (truncated): truncated 5' long terminal repeat (LTR) from HIV-1
   8624..8745    +  polyA_signal   SV40 poly(A) signal: SV40 polyadenylation signal
   8785..8920    +  rep_origin     SV40 ori: SV40 origin of replication
   8941..8959    -  promoter       T7 promoter: promoter for bacteriophage T7 RNA polymerase
   8967..9122    +  CDS            lacZα (fragment): LacZα fragment of β-galactosidase; lacZ fragment
   9127..9555    +  rep_origin     f1 ori (sequence partly withheld): f1 bacteriophage origin of replication; arrow indicates direction of (+) strand synthesis
   9608..9712    +  promoter       AmpR promoter: bla
   9713..10573   +  CDS            AmpR: β-lactamase; bla; confers resistance to ampicillin, carbenicillin, and related antibiotics
  10744..11332   +  rep_origin     ori: high-copy-number ColE1/pMB1/pBR322/pUC origin of replication
  11515..11607   +  CDS            lacI (fragment): lac repressor; lacI; The lac repressor binds to the lac operator to inhibit transcription in E. coli. This inhibition can be relieved by adding lactose or isopropyl-β-D-thiogalactopyranoside (IPTG).
  11620..11641   +  protein_bind   CAP binding site: CAP binding activates transcription in the presence of cAMP. E. coli catabolite activator protein
  11656..11686   +  promoter       lac promoter: promoter for the E. coli lac operon
  11690..21      +  protein_bind   lac operator (fragment) (across the origin): The lac repressor binds to the lac operator to inhibit transcription in E. coli. This inhibition can be relieved by adding lactose or isopropyl-β-D-thiogalactopyranoside (IPTG). lac repressor encoded by lacI
