[The description below was written by a language model from this plasmid's Addgene catalogue record and pLannotate feature annotations shown in this document.]
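Description:
CROP_C9_Puro_CYP19A1 is an all-in-one lentiviral CRISPR knockout plasmid built on the CROPseq backbone, carrying both Streptococcus pyogenes Cas9 and a single guide RNA directed against the CYP19A1 gene. It is propagated in E. coli as a high-copy plasmid through a ColE1/pUC-type origin with ampicillin selection (AmpR), and also contains an f1 origin and an SV40 origin. The guide was inserted by Gibson cloning. The annotated sequence is about 11.7 kb.

The viral portion follows a third-generation design. An RSV promoter drives a truncated HIV-1 5' LTR, followed by the Ψ packaging signal with a gag fragment, the RRE for Rev-dependent export of the genomic RNA, and the cPPT/CTS. Inside the transfer cassette, an EF-1α core promoter drives Cas9, followed on the same strand by a puromycin N-acetyltransferase coding region. The table annotates no separate promoter for this marker, and it also does not annotate the linker between the two reading frames. A WPRE downstream enhances transcript expression. The human U6 promoter, guide and S. pyogenes gRNA scaffold sit after the WPRE, immediately upstream of the second truncated LTR annotation. This is the characteristic CROPseq arrangement, in which the guide cassette lies within the 3' LTR region, so that it is copied during reverse transcription and is also included in the polyadenylated Pol II transcript, making the guide readable in RNA sequencing. An SV40 poly(A) signal follows the LTR.

The plasmid is used to make lentivirus that delivers Cas9 and the CYP19A1 guide in one step, with puromycin selection of transduced mammalian cells. The associated publication concerns screening of cancer vulnerabilities in perfusable ex vivo tissue cultures.
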