Addgene plasmid #183280: CROP_C9_Puro_CYP19A1
Purpose: All-in-One CRISPRko system with a guide RNA that targets CYP19A1 gene
Depositing lab: Prashant Mali. Depositing organization: University of California, San Diego (UCSD). Publication: Integrated genome and tissue engineering enables screening of cancer vulnerabilities in physiologically relevant perfusable ex vivo cultures. Hu M, Lei XY, Larson JD, McAlonis M, Ford K, McDonald D, Mach K, Rusert JM, Wechsler-Reya RJ, Mali P. Biomaterials. 2022 Jan;280:121276. doi: 10.1016/j.biomaterials.2021.121276. Epub 2021 Dec 2. PubMed 34890975.
Backbone
  Vector backbone: CROPseq
  Vector type: Lentiviral
Growth in bacteria
  Bacterial resistance: Ampicillin, 100 μg/mL
  Growth temperature: 37°C
  Growth strain: NEB Stable
  Copy number: High Copy
Gene/Insert
  Gene/Insert name: CYP19A1
  gRNA/shRNA sequence: AATCTGCCGTGGGAGATGAG
  Species: Synthetic
  Cloning method: Gibson Cloning
Terms and licenses: Academic/Nonprofit Terms; Industry Terms: Not Available to Industry
How to cite: CROP_C9_Puro_CYP19A1 was a gift from Prashant Mali (Addgene plasmid # 183280 ; http://n2t.net/addgene:183280 ; RRID:Addgene_183280)
